>Addgene plasmid #203713 | pcDNA3.1 NKX6-2(1-40)-Venus | addgene full sequence | sequence record 401045 | Addgene NGS Result
GACGGATCGGGAGATCTCCCGATCCCCTATGGTGCACTCTCAGTACAATCTGCTCTGATGCCGCATAGTT
AAGCCAGTATCTGCTCCCTGCTTGTGTGTTGGAGGTCGCTGAGTAGTGCGCGAGCAAAATTTAAGCTACA
ACAAGGCAAGGCTTGACCGACAATTGCATGAAGAATCTGCTTAGGGTTAGGCGTTTTGCGCTGCTTCGCG
ATGTACGGGCCAGATATACGCGTTGACATTGATTATTGACTAGTTATTAATAGTAATCAATTACGGGGTC
ATTAGTTCATAGCCCATATATGGAGTTCCGCGTTACATAACTTACGGTAAATGGCCCGCCTGGCTGACCG
CCCAACGACCCCCGCCCATTGACGTCAATAATGACGTATGTTCCCATAGTAACGCCAATAGGGACTTTCC
ATTGACGTCAATGGGTGGAGTATTTACGGTAAACTGCCCACTTGGCAGTACATCAAGTGTATCATATGCC
AAGTACGCCCCCTATTGACGTCAATGACGGTAAATGGCCCGCCTGGCATTATGCCCAGTACATGACCTTA
TGGGACTTTCCTACTTGGCAGTACATCTACGTATTAGTCATCGCTATTACCATGGTGATGCGGTTTTGGC
AGTACATCAATGGGCGTGGATAGCGGTTTGACTCACGGGGATTTCCAAGTCTCCACCCCATTGACGTCAA
TGGGAGTTTGTTTTGGCACCAAAATCAACGGGACTTTCCAAAATGTCGTAACAACTCCGCCCCATTGACG
CAAATGGGCGGTAGGCGTGTACGGTGGGAGGTCTATATAAGCAGAGCTCTCTGGCTAACTAGAGAACCCA
CTGCTTACTGGCTTATCGAAATTAATACGACTCACTATAGGGAGACCCAAGCTGGCTAGCGACACCATGG
ACACAAACAGACCTGGCGCCTTTGTGCTGTCTAGCGCTCCTCTGGCCGCTCTGCACAATATGGCCGAGAT
GAAGACCAGCCTGTTTCCATACGCTCTGCAGGGACCTGCCGGCTTTAAGCTTGGCGGAGGTGGAAGCGGC
GGAGGCGGATCTGGTACCATGGTTTCTAAGGGCGAAGAACTGTTCACCGGCGTGGTGCCTATCCTGGTGG
AACTGGATGGGGATGTGAACGGCCACAAGTTCTCTGTGTCTGGCGAAGGCGAAGGGGATGCCACATACGG
CAAGCTGACCCTGAAGCTGATCTGCACCACAGGCAAACTGCCCGTGCCTTGGCCTACACTGGTCACAACA
CTCGGCTACGGCCTGCAGTGCTTTGCCAGATATCCCGACCACATGAAGCAGCACGATTTCTTCAAGAGCG
CCATGCCTGAGGGCTACGTGCAAGAGCGGACCATCTTCTTCAAGGACGACGGCAACTACAAGACCAGGGC
CGAAGTGAAGTTCGAGGGCGACACCCTGGTCAACAGAATCGAGCTGAAGGGCATCGACTTTAAAGAGGAC
GGCAACATCCTGGGCCACAAGCTCGAGTACAACTACAACAGCCACAACGTGTACATCACCGCCGACAAGC
AGAAGAACGGCATCAAGGCCAACTTCAAGATCCGGCACAACATCGAGGATGGCGGCGTGCAGCTGGCCGA
TCACTATCAGCAGAACACCCCTATCGGAGATGGCCCCGTCCTGCTGCCTGATAACCACTACCTGAGCTAC
CAGTCTGCCCTGAGCAAGGACCCCAATGAGAAGAGGGATCACATGGTGCTGCTGGAATTCGTGACAGCCG
CCGGAATCACACTCGGCATGGACGAGCTGTACAAATGAGGATCCTAAGGGCCCGTTTAAACCCGCTGATC
AGCCTCGACTGTGCCTTCTAGTTGCCAGCCATCTGTTGTTTGCCCCTCCCCCGTGCCTTCCTTGACCCTG
GAAGGTGCCACTCCCACTGTCCTTTCCTAATAAAATGAGGAAATTGCATCGCATTGTCTGAGTAGGTGTC
ATTCTATTCTGGGGGGTGGGGTGGGGCAGGACAGCAAGGGGGAGGATTGGGAAGACAATAGCAGGCATGC
TGGGGATGCGGTGGGCTCTATGGCTTCTGAGGCGGAAAGAACCAGCTGGGGCTCTAGGGGGTATCCCC
[124 nt withheld, positions 2099-2222]
C
[91 nt withheld, positions 2224-2314]
A
[49 nt withheld, positions 2316-2364]
CCTTTGACGTTGGAGTCCACGTTCTTT
[37 nt withheld, positions 2392-2428]
ACCCTATCTCGGTCTATTCTTTTGATTTATAAGGGATTTTGCCGATTTCGGCCTATTGGTTAAAAAATGA
GCTGATTTAACAAAAATTTAACGCGAATTAATTCTGTGGAATGTGTGTCAGTTAGGGTGTGGAAAGTCCC
CAGGCTCCCCAGCAGGCAGAAGTATGCAAAGCATGCATCTCAATTAGTCAGCAACCAGGTGTGGAAAGTC
CCCAGGCTCCCCAGCAGGCAGAAGTATGCAAAGCATGCATCTCAATTAGTCAGCAACCATAGTCCCGCCC
CTAACTCCGCCCATCCCGCCCCTAACTCCGCCCAGTTCCGCCCATTCTCCGCCCCATGGCTGACTAATTT
TTTTTATTTATGCAGAGGCCGAGGCCGCCTCTGCCTCTGAGCTATTCCAGAAGTAGTGAGGAGGCTTTTT
TGGAGGCCTAGGCTTTTGCAAAAAGCTCCCGGGAGCTTGTATATCCATTTTCGGATCTGATCAAGAGACA
GGATGAGGATCGTTTCGCATGATTGAACAAGATGGATTGCACGCAGGTTCTCCGGCCGCTTGGGTGGAGA
GGCTATTCGGCTATGACTGGGCACAACAGACAATCGGCTGCTCTGATGCCGCCGTGTTCCGGCTGTCAGC
GCAGGGGCGCCCGGTTCTTTTTGTCAAGACCGACCTGTCCGGTGCCCTGAATGAACTGCAGGACGAGGCA
GCGCGGCTATCGTGGCTGGCCACGACGGGCGTTCCTTGCGCAGCTGTGCTCGACGTTGTCACTGAAGCGG
GAAGGGACTGGCTGCTATTGGGCGAAGTGCCGGGGCAGGATCTCCTGTCATCTCACCTTGCTCCTGCCGA
GAAAGTATCCATCATGGCTGATGCAATGCGGCGGCTGCATACGCTTGATCCGGCTACCTGCCCATTCGAC
CACCAAGCGAAACATCGCATCGAGCGAGCACGTACTCGGATGGAAGCCGGTCTTGTCGATCAGGATGATC
TGGACGAAGAGCATCAGGGGCTCGCGCCAGCCGAACTGTTCGCCAGGCTCAAGGCGCGCATGCCCGACGG
CGAGGATCTCGTCGTGACCCATGGCGATGCCTGCTTGCCGAATATCATGGTGGAAAATGGCCGCTTTTCT
GGATTCATCGACTGTGGCCGGCTGGGTGTGGCGGACCGCTATCAGGACATAGCGTTGGCTACCCGTGATA
TTGCTGAAGAGCTTGGCGGCGAATGGGCTGACCGCTTCCTCGTGCTTTACGGTATCGCCGCTCCCGATTC
GCAGCGCATCGCCTTCTATCGCCTTCTTGACGAGTTCTTCTGAGCGGGACTCTGGGGTTCGAAATGACCG
ACCAAGCGACGCCCAACCTGCCATCACGAGATTTCGATTCCACCGCCGCCTTCTATGAAAGGTTGGGCTT
CGGAATCGTTTTCCGGGACGCCGGCTGGATGATCCTCCAGCGCGGGGATCTCATGCTGGAGTTCTTCGCC
CACCCCAACTTGTTTATTGCAGCTTATAATGGTTACAAATAAAGCAATAGCATCACAAATTTCACAAATA
AAGCATTTTTTTCACTGCATTCTAGTTGTGGTTTGTCCAAACTCATCAATGTATCTTATCATGTCTGTAT
ACCGTCGACCTCTAGCTAGAGCTTGGCGTAATCATGGTCATAGCTGTTTCCTGTGTGAAATTGTTATCCG
CTCACAATTCCACACAACATACGAGCCGGAAGCATAAAGTGTAAAGCCTGGGGTGCCTAATGAGTGAGCT
AACTCACATTAATTGCGTTGCGCTCACTGCCCGCTTTCCAGTCGGGAAACCTGTCGTGCCAGCTGCATTA
ATGAATCGGCCAACGCGCGGGGAGAGGCGGTTTGCGTATTGGGCGCTCTTCCGCTTCCTCGCTCACTGAC
TCGCTGCGCTCGGTCGTTCGGCTGCGGCGAGCGGTATCAGCTCACTCAAAGGCGGTAATACGGTTATCCA
CAGAATCAGGGGATAACGCAGGAAAGAACATGTGAGCAAAAGGCCAGCAAAAGGCCAGGAACCGTAAAAA
GGCCGCGTTGCTGGCGTTTTTCCATAGGCTCCGCCCCCCTGACGAGCATCACAAAAATCGACGCTCAAGT
CAGAGGTGGCGAAACCCGACAGGACTATAAAGATACCAGGCGTTTCCCCCTGGAAGCTCCCTCGTGCGCT
CTCCTGTTCCGACCCTGCCGCTTACCGGATACCTGTCCGCCTTTCTCCCTTCGGGAAGCGTGGCGCTTTC
TCATAGCTCACGCTGTAGGTATCTCAGTTCGGTGTAGGTCGTTCGCTCCAAGCTGGGCTGTGTGCACGAA
CCCCCCGTTCAGCCCGACCGCTGCGCCTTATCCGGTAACTATCGTCTTGAGCCCAACCCGGTAAGACACG
ACTTATCGCCACTGGCAGCAGCCACTGGTAACAGGATTAGCAGAGCGAGGTATGTAGGCGGTGCTACAGA
GTTCTTGAAGTGGTGGCCTAACTACGGCTACACTAGAAGAACAGTATTTGGTATCTGCGCTCTGCTGAAG
CCAGTTACCTTCGGAAAAAGAGTTGGTAGCTCTTGATCCGGCAAACAAACCACCGCTGGTAGCGGTGGTT
TTTTTGTTTGCAAGCAGCAGATTACGCGCAGAAAAAAAGGATCTCAAGAAGATCCTTTGATCTTTTCTAC
GGGGTCTGACGCTCAGTGGAACGAAAACTCACGTTAAGGGATTTTGGTCATGAGATTATCAAAAAGGATC
TTCACCTAGATCCTTTTAAATTAAAAATGAAGTTTTAAATCAATCTAAAGTATATATGAGTAAACTTGGT
CTGACAGTTACCAATGCTTAATCAGTGAGGCACCTATCTCAGCGATCTGTCTATTTCGTTCATCCATAGT
TGCCTGACTCCCCGTCGTGTAGATAACTACGATACGGGAGGGCTTACCATCTGGCCCCAGTGCTGCAATG
ATACCGCGAGACCCACGCTCACCGGCTCCAGATTTATCAGCAATAAACCAGCCAGCCGGAAGGGCCGAGC
GCAGAAGTGGTCCTGCAACTTTATCCGCCTCCATCCAGTCTATTAATTGTTGCCGGGAAGCTAGAGTAAG
TAGTTCGCCAGTTAATAGTTTGCGCAACGTTGTTGCCATTGCTACAGGCATCGTGGTGTCACGCTCGTCG
TTTGGTATGGCTTCATTCAGCTCCGGTTCCCAACGATCAAGGCGAGTTACATGATCCCCCATGTTGTGCA
AAAAAGCGGTTAGCTCCTTCGGTCCTCCGATCGTTGTCAGAAGTAAGTTGGCCGCAGTGTTATCACTCAT
GGTTATGGCAGCACTGCATAATTCTCTTACTGTCATGCCATCCGTAAGATGCTTTTCTGTGACTGGTGAG
TACTCAACCAAGTCATTCTGAGAATAGTGTATGCGGCGACCGAGTTGCTCTTGCCCGGCGTCAATACGGG
ATAATACCGCGCCACATAGCAGAACTTTAAAAGTGCTCATCATTGGAAAACGTTCTTCGGGGCGAAAACT
CTCAAGGATCTTACCGCTGTTGAGATCCAGTTCGATGTAACCCACTCGTGCACCCAACTGATCTTCAGCA
TCTTTTACTTTCACCAGCGTTTCTGGGTGAGCAAAAACAGGAAGGCAAAATGCCGCAAAAAAGGGAATAA
GGGCGACACGGAAATGTTGAATACTCATACTCTTCCTTTTTCAATATTATTGAAGCATTTATCAGGGTTA
TTGTCTCATGAGCGGATACATATTTGAATGTATTTAGAAAAATAAACAAATAGGGGTTCCGCGCACATTT
CCCCGAAAAGTGCCACCTGACGTC
Features (pLannotate 1.2.2; 21 found; start..end, strand, type, name):
     28..80      -  misc_feature   bom (fragment): basis of mobility region from pBR322
    235..614     +  enhancer       CMV enhancer: human cytomegalovirus immediate early enhancer
    615..818     +  promoter       CMV promoter: human cytomegalovirus (CMV) immediate early promoter
    814..847     +  LTR            5' LTR (truncated) (fragment): truncated 5' long terminal repeat (LTR) from HIV-1
    863..881     +  promoter       T7 promoter: promoter for bacteriophage T7 RNA polymerase
    907..1047    +  CDS            NKX6-2 (fragment): NKX62_HUMAN - Also known as GTX, NKX6B. Experimental evidence at protein level: Swiss-Prot protein existence level 1. Transcription factor with repressor activity involved in the regulation of axon-glial interactions at myelin paranodes in oligodendrocytes. Binds to the consensus DNA sequence 5'-(A/T)TTAATGA- 3'. In oligodendrocytes, binds to MBP and PLP1 promoter regions. From Homo sapiens (Human).
   1069..1785    +  CDS            Venus: Venus is a basic (constitutively fluorescent) yellow fluorescent protein published in 2002, derived from Aequorea victoria. It is reported to be a rapidly-maturing weak dimer with moderate acid sensitivity.
   1829..2053    +  polyA_signal   bGH poly(A) signal: bovine growth hormone polyadenylation signal
   2057..2078    +  promoter       SV40 promoter (fragment): SV40 enhancer and early promoter
   2099..2527    +  rep_origin     f1 ori (sequence partly withheld): f1 bacteriophage origin of replication; arrow indicates direction of (+) strand synthesis
   2541..2870    +  promoter       SV40 promoter: SV40 enhancer and early promoter
   2937..3728    +  CDS            neo: KKA2_KLEPN - Also known as kan, nptII. Experimental evidence at protein level: Swiss-Prot protein existence level 1. Resistance to kanamycin, neomycin, paromomycin, ribostamycin, butirosin and gentamicin B. From Klebsiella pneumoniae.
   3752..3910    +  CDS            ble (fragment): BLE_KLEPN - Experimental evidence at protein level: Swiss-Prot protein existence level 1. Binding protein with a strong affinity to the bleomycin family of antibiotics. Binds to CL990; an antimitotic-antibiotic compound. From Klebsiella pneumoniae.
   3905..4026    +  polyA_signal   SV40 poly(A) signal: SV40 polyadenylation signal
   4099..4115    -  protein_bind   lac operator: The lac repressor binds to the lac operator to inhibit transcription in E. coli. This inhibition can be relieved by adding lactose or isopropyl-β-D-thiogalactopyranoside (IPTG). lac repressor encoded by lacI
   4123..4153    -  promoter       lac promoter: promoter for the E. coli lac operon
   4168..4189    -  protein_bind   CAP binding site: CAP binding activates transcription in the presence of cAMP. E. coli catabolite activator protein
   4202..4294    -  CDS            lacI (fragment): lac repressor; lacI; The lac repressor binds to the lac operator to inhibit transcription in E. coli. This inhibition can be relieved by adding lactose or isopropyl-β-D-thiogalactopyranoside (IPTG).
   4477..5065    -  rep_origin     ori: high-copy-number ColE1/pMB1/pBR322/pUC origin of replication
   5236..6096    -  CDS            AmpR: β-lactamase; bla; confers resistance to ampicillin, carbenicillin, and related antibiotics
   6097..6201    -  promoter       AmpR promoter: bla
