[The description below was written by a language model from this plasmid's Addgene catalogue record and pLannotate feature annotations shown in this document.]
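Description:
pcDNA3.1 NKX6-2(1-40)-Venus is a mammalian expression plasmid built on the Invitrogen pcDNA3.1 backbone, about 6.2 kb in the sequenced record. It is propagated in E. coli through a high-copy ColE1/pUC-type origin with ampicillin selection (AmpR under its own bla promoter). It also carries an f1 origin for single-stranded DNA production. For selection in mammalian cells, an SV40 enhancer/early promoter drives the neomycin phosphotransferase gene, terminated by an SV40 polyadenylation signal, allowing G418 selection of stable transfectants. The automated annotation also reports small fragments (bom, lacI, ble, a short HIV-1 LTR-like match, and lac promoter/operator elements). These appear to be backbone remnants or short similarity matches rather than functional parts of the design.

The payload is an 882 bp insert encoding the first 40 amino acids of the human homeodomain transcription factor NKX6-2 (also known as GTX or NKX6B), fused at its C terminus to the yellow fluorescent protein Venus. Residues 41–277 are deleted, mimicking the K41* truncating mutation associated with spastic ataxia 8 (SPAX8). Expression is driven by the CMV immediate-early enhancer and promoter and terminated by the bovine growth hormone polyadenylation signal. A T7 promoter upstream of the coding region also permits in vitro transcription. The depositor notes that the coding sequence was codon-optimized for mammalian expression, so the nucleotide sequence differs from the native cDNA while the encoded amino acids are unchanged. The Venus fusion allows the truncated protein's expression, localization and behaviour to be followed by fluorescence in transfected cells. This fits the associated study asking whether SPAX8 involves protein misfolding.
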