Addgene plasmid #203713: pcDNA3.1 NKX6-2(1-40)-Venus
Purpose: SPAX8-related truncated mutation (K41*) containing the amino acids 1 to 40 of human NKX6-2, fused with the Venus fluorescent protein.
Depositing lab: Federico Herrera. Depositing organization: Universidade de Lisboa, Faculdade de Ciencias. Publication: Is spastic ataxia 8 a protein misfolding disorder?. Ferreira-Peralta P, Franca B, Murtinheira F, Rodrigues MS, Herrera F. Biochim Biophys Acta Mol Basis Dis. 2023 Sep 9;1870(1):166882. doi: 10.1016/j.bbadis.2023.166882. PubMed 37696463.
Backbone
  Vector backbone: pcDNA3.1
  Backbone manufacturer: Invitrogen
  Backbone size w/o insert (bp): 5350
  Vector type: Mammalian Expression
  Selectable markers: Neomycin (select with G418)
Growth in bacteria
  Bacterial resistance: Ampicillin, 100 μg/mL
  Growth temperature: 37°C
  Growth strain: DH5alpha
  Copy number: High Copy
Gene/Insert
  Gene/Insert name: NKX6-2 (1-40) fused with Venus (alt names: GTX; NKX6B)
  Species: H. sapiens (human)
  Insert size (bp): 882
  Mutation: deletion of amino acids 41-277
  Entrez Gene: NKX6-2 (a.k.a. GTX, NKX6.2, NKX6B, SPAX8)
  Promoter: CMV
  Tag / fusion protein: Venus (C terminal on insert)
  Cloning method: Restriction Enzyme; 5′ cloning site HindIII (not destroyed); 3′ cloning site HindIII (destroyed during cloning)
  Sequencing primers: 5′ CMV-F; 3′ BGH-rev
Terms and licenses: Academic/Nonprofit Terms; Industry Terms: Not Available to Industry
Depositor comments: The nucleotide sequence is not the consensus cDNA sequence, since it was optimized for mamalian expression with GeneArt services. However, the amino acid sequence is the same.
How to cite: pcDNA3.1 NKX6-2(1-40)-Venus was a gift from Federico Herrera (Addgene plasmid # 203713 ; http://n2t.net/addgene:203713 ; RRID:Addgene_203713)
