>Addgene plasmid #203713 | pcDNA3.1 NKX6-2(1-40)-Venus | depositor partial sequence | sequence record 394985 | NKX6-2(1-40)-Venus Insert
ATGGACACAAACAGACCTGGCGCCTTTGTGCTGTCTAGCGCTCCTCTGGCCGCTCTGCACAATATGGCCG
AGATGAAGACCAGCCTGTTTCCATACGCTCTGCAGGGACCTGCCGGCTTTAAGCTTGGCGGAGGTGGAAG
CGGCGGAGGCGGATCTGGTACCATGGTTTCTAAGGGCGAAGAACTGTTCACCGGCGTGGTGCCTATCCTG
GTGGAACTGGATGGGGATGTGAACGGCCACAAGTTCTCTGTGTCTGGCGAAGGCGAAGGGGATGCCACAT
ACGGCAAGCTGACCCTGAAGCTGATCTGCACCACAGGCAAACTGCCCGTGCCTTGGCCTACACTGGTCAC
AACACTCGGCTACGGCCTGCAGTGCTTTGCCAGATATCCCGACCACATGAAGCAGCACGATTTCTTCAAG
AGCGCCATGCCTGAGGGCTACGTGCAAGAGCGGACCATCTTCTTCAAGGACGACGGCAACTACAAGACCA
GGGCCGAAGTGAAGTTCGAGGGCGACACCCTGGTCAACAGAATCGAGCTGAAGGGCATCGACTTTAAAGA
GGACGGCAACATCCTGGGCCACAAGCTCGAGTACAACTACAACAGCCACAACGTGTACATCACCGCCGAC
AAGCAGAAGAACGGCATCAAGGCCAACTTCAAGATCCGGCACAACATCGAGGATGGCGGCGTGCAGCTGG
CCGATCACTATCAGCAGAACACCCCTATCGGAGATGGCCCCGTCCTGCTGCCTGATAACCACTACCTGAG
CTACCAGTCTGCCCTGAGCAAGGACCCCAATGAGAAGAGGGATCACATGGTGCTGCTGGAATTCGTGACA
GCCGCCGGAATCACACTCGGCATGGACGAGCTGTACAAATGA
