>Addgene plasmid #203713 | pcDNA3.1 NKX6-2(1-40)-Venus | depositor partial sequence | sequence record 394986 | Sanger Sequencing of insert using T7 promoter Foward
ACACAAACAGACCTGGCGCCTTTGTGCTGTCTAGCGCTCCTCTGGCCGCTCTGCACAATATGGCCGAGAT
GAAGACCAGCCTGTTTCCATACGCTCTGCAGGGACCTGCCGGCTTTAAGCTTGGCGGAGGTGGAAGCGGC
GGAGGCGGATCTGGTACCATGGTTTCTAAGGGCGAAGAACTGTTCACCGGCGTGGTGCCTATCCTGGTGG
AACTGGATGGGGATGTGAACGGCCACAAGTTCTCTGTGTCTGGCGAAGGCGAAGGGGATGCCACATACGG
CAAGCTGACCCTGAAGCTGATCTGCACCACAGGCAAACTGCCCGTGCCTTGGCCTACACTGGTCACAACA
CTCGGCTACGGCCTGCAGTGCTTTGCCAGATATCCCGACCACATGAAGCAGCACGATTTCTTCAAGAGCG
CCATGCCTGAGGGCTACGTGCAAGAGCGGACCATCTTCTTCAAGGACGACGGCAACTACAAGACCAGGGC
CGAAGTGAAGTTCGAGGGCGACACCCTGGTCAACAGAATCGAGCTGAAGGGCATCGACTTTAAAGAGGAC
GGCAACATCCTGGGCCACAAGCTCGAGTACAACTACAACAGCCACAACGTGTACATCACCGCCGACAAGC
AGAAGAACGGCATCAAGGCCAACTTCAAGATCCGGCACAACATCGAGGATGGCGGCGTGCAGCTGGCCGA
TCACTATCAGCAGAACACCCCTATCGGAGATGGCCCCGTCCTGCTGCCTGATAACCACTACCTGAGCTAC
CAGTCTGCCCTGAGCAAGGACCCCAATGAGAAGAGGGATCACATGGTGCTGCTGGAATTCGTGACAGCCG
CCGGAATCACACTCGGCATGGACGAGCTGTACAAATGAGGATCCTAAGGGCCCGTTTAAACCCGCTGATC
AGCCTCGACTGTGCCTTCTAGTTGCCAGCCATCTGTTGTTTGCCCCTCCCCCGTGCCTTCCTTGACCCTG
GAAGGTGCCACTCCCACTGTCCTTTCCTAATAAAATGAGGAAATTGCATCGCATTGTCTGAGTAGGTGTC
ATTC
